Addgene plasmid #19772: pCX-cMyc
Purpose: Non-integrating (episomal) expression of mouse c-Myc
Depositing lab: Shinya Yamanaka. Depositing organization: Kyoto University, Center for iPS Cell Research and Application. Publication: Generation of mouse induced pluripotent stem cells without viral vectors. Okita K, Nakagawa M, Hyenjong H, Ichisaka T, Yamanaka S. Science. 2008 Nov 7. 322(5903):949-53. 10.1126/science.1164270 PubMed 18845712.
Backbone
  Vector backbone: pCX
  Backbone manufacturer: Jun-ichi Miyazaki
  Backbone size w/o insert (bp): 4778
  Vector type: Mammalian Expression
Growth in bacteria
  Bacterial resistance: Ampicillin, 100 μg/mL
  Growth temperature: 37°C
  Growth strain: DH5alpha
  Copy number: High Copy
Gene/Insert
  Gene/Insert name: c-Myc
  Species: M. musculus (mouse)
  Insert size (bp): 1350
  Entrez Gene: Myc (a.k.a. Myc2, Niard, Nird, bHLHe39)
  Cloning method: Restriction Enzyme; 5′ cloning site EcoRI (not destroyed); 3′ cloning site EcoRI (not destroyed)
  Sequencing primers: 5′ GCGAGCCGCAGCCATTGCCTTTTA; 3′ TTAGCCAGAAGTCAGATGCTC
Resource information
  A portion of this plasmid was derived from a plasmid made by: CAG Promoter was from Dr. Jun-ichi Miyazaki of Osaka University Graduate School of Medicine. In publication using this plasmid, please cite: Efficient selection for high-expression transfectants with a novel eukaryotic vector. Gene 108:193-200, 1991. Niwa, H., Yamamura, K. & Miyazaki, J.
Terms and licenses: Academic/Nonprofit Terms; Industry Terms: Not Available to Industry
How to cite: pCX-cMyc was a gift from Shinya Yamanaka (Addgene plasmid # 19772 ; http://n2t.net/addgene:19772 ; RRID:Addgene_19772)
