[The description below was written by a language model from this plasmid's Addgene catalogue record, the feature table of its GenBank file and pLannotate feature annotations shown in this document.]
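Description:
pCX-cMyc is a mammalian expression plasmid of about 6.1 kb, built on the pCX backbone, that delivers mouse c-Myc without any viral or integrating elements. It is maintained in E. coli as a high-copy plasmid through a ColE1/pUC-type origin and is selected with ampicillin via the bla (AmpR) gene and its own promoter. Remnants of the lac promoter, operator and CAP site, along with small lacI fragments, are carried over from the cloning backbone and have no evident role in the payload.

The expression unit is driven by the composite CAG promoter, annotated here as the human cytomegalovirus immediate-early enhancer, the chicken β-actin promoter and a chimeric chicken β-actin/rabbit β-globin intron, a combination that gives strong, broadly active transcription in mammalian cells. The mouse Myc coding sequence (an insert of roughly 1.35 kb) sits in an EcoRI site, retained on both sides, within short β-globin exon-derived sequences. It is followed by the rabbit β-globin polyadenylation signal. No epitope tag, reporter or mammalian selection marker is annotated. Downstream lies an SV40 early promoter/origin segment followed directly by an SV40 poly(A) signal. The SV40 origin can support plasmid replication in cells expressing large T antigen, but no gene is annotated between these elements.

The record gives the purpose as non-integrating, episomal expression of c-Myc, and the associated work concerns generating mouse induced pluripotent stem cells without viral vectors. The plasmid therefore supplies the c-Myc reprogramming factor by transient transfection rather than by retroviral transduction.
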