LOCUS       Exported 6131 bp ds-DNA circular SYN 12-MAY-2021
DEFINITION  Non-integrating (episomal) expression of mouse c-Myc.
ACCESSION   .
VERSION     .
KEYWORDS    pCX-cMyc
SOURCE      synthetic DNA construct
  ORGANISM  synthetic DNA construct
REFERENCE   1 (bases 1 to 6131)
  AUTHORS   Okita K, Nakagawa M, Hyenjong H, Ichisaka T, Yamanaka S
  TITLE     Generation of Mouse Induced Pluripotent Stem Cells Without Viral
            Vectors.
  JOURNAL   Science. 2008 Oct 9. ():.
  PUBMED    18845712
REFERENCE   2 (bases 1 to 6131)
  AUTHORS   .
  TITLE     Direct Submission
  JOURNAL   Exported May 12, 2021 from SnapGene Server 1.1.58
            http://www.snapgene.com
FEATURES             Location/Qualifiers
     source          1..6131
                     /organism="synthetic DNA construct"
                     /mol_type="other DNA"
     enhancer        4..383
                     /label=CMV enhancer
                     /note="human cytomegalovirus immediate early enhancer"
     promoter        385..661
                     /label=chicken beta-actin promoter
     intron          662..1678
                     /label=chimeric intron
                     /note="chimera between introns from chicken beta-actin and
                     rabbit beta-globin"
     primer_bind     1602..1624
                     /label=pCAGGS-5
                     /note="Chimeric intron in CAG promoter, forward primer"
     primer_bind     1686..1705
                     /label=pCAG-F
                     /note="Rabbit beta-globin intron, for pCAG plasmids,
                     forward primer"
     primer_bind     complement(3152..3171)
                     /label=Bglob-pA-R
                     /note="Rabbit beta-globin polyA region, reverse primer"
     polyA_signal    3217..3272
                     /label=-beta-globin poly(A) signal
                     /note="rabbit beta-globin polyadenylation signal (Gil and
                     Proudfoot, 1987)"
     primer_bind     complement(3271..3290)
                     /label=rbglobpA-R
                     /note="Rabbit beta-globin polyA, reverse primer. Also
                     called rb-glob-pA-term-R"
     primer_bind     complement(3633..3649)
                     /label=M13 rev
                     /note="common sequencing primer, one of multiple similar
                     variants"
     primer_bind     complement(3633..3649)
                     /label=M13 Reverse
                     /note="In lacZ gene. Also called M13-rev"
     primer_bind     complement(3646..3668)
                     /label=M13/pUC Reverse
                     /note="In lacZ gene"
     protein_bind    3657..3673
                     /label=lac operator
                     /bound_moiety="lac repressor encoded by lacI"
                     /note="The lac repressor binds to the lac operator to
                     inhibit transcription in E. coli. This inhibition can be
                     relieved by adding lactose or
                     isopropyl-beta-D-thiogalactopyranoside (IPTG)."
     promoter        complement(3681..3711)
                     /label=lac promoter
                     /note="promoter for the E. coli lac operon"
     protein_bind    3726..3747
                     /label=CAP binding site
                     /bound_moiety="E. coli catabolite activator protein"
                     /note="CAP binding activates transcription in the presence
                     of cAMP."
     promoter        3806..4001
                     /label=SV40 promoter
                     /note="SV40 early promoter"
     rep_origin      3852..3987
                     /label=SV40 ori
                     /note="SV40 origin of replication"
     primer_bind     3914..3933
                     /label=SV40pro-F
                     /note="SV40 promoter/origin, forward primer"
     polyA_signal    4007..4141
                     /label=SV40 poly(A) signal
                     /note="SV40 polyadenylation signal"
     primer_bind     complement(4044..4063)
                     /label=SV40pA-R
                     /note="SV40 polyA, reverse primer"
     primer_bind     4098..4117
                     /label=EBV-rev
                     /note="SV40 polyA terminator, reverse primer"
     primer_bind     complement(4209..4226)
                     /label=L4440
                     /note="L4440 vector, forward primer"
     rep_origin      complement(4380..4968)
                     /direction=LEFT
                     /label=ori
                     /note="high-copy-number ColE1/pMB1/pBR322/pUC origin of
                     replication"
     primer_bind     complement(4460..4479)
                     /label=pBR322ori-F
                     /note="pBR322 origin, forward primer"
     CDS             complement(5139..5999)
                     /codon_start=1
                     /gene="bla"
                     /product="beta-lactamase"
                     /label=AmpR
                     /note="confers resistance to ampicillin, carbenicillin, and
                     related antibiotics"
                     /translation="MSIQHFRVALIPFFAAFCLPVFAHPETLVKVKDAEDQLGARVGYI
                     ELDLNSGKILESFRPEERFPMMSTFKVLLCGAVLSRIDAGQEQLGRRIHYSQNDLVEYS
                     PVTEKHLTDGMTVRELCSAAITMSDNTAANLLLTTIGGPKELTAFLHNMGDHVTRLDRW
                     EPELNEAIPNDERDTTMPVAMATTLRKLLTGELLTLASRQQLIDWMEADKVAGPLLRSA
                     LPAGWFIADKSGAGERGSRGIIAALGPDGKPSRIVVIYTTGSQATMDERNRQIAEIGAS
                     LIKHW"
     primer_bind     5762..5781
                     /label=Amp-R
                     /note="Ampicillin resistance gene, reverse primer"
     promoter        complement(6000..6104)
                     /gene="bla"
                     /label=AmpR promoter
ORIGIN
        1 gtcgacattg attattgact agttattaat agtaatcaat tacggggtca ttagttcata
       61 gcccatatat ggagttccgc gttacataac ttacggtaaa tggcccgcct ggctgaccgc
      121 ccaacgaccc ccgcccattg acgtcaataa tgacgtatgt tcccatagta acgccaatag
      181 ggactttcca ttgacgtcaa tgggtggagt atttacggta aactgcccac ttggcagtac
      241 atcaagtgta tcatatgcca agtacgcccc ctattgacgt caatgacggt aaatggcccg
      301 cctggcatta tgcccagtac atgaccttat gggactttcc tacttggcag tacatctacg
      361 tattagtcat cgctattacc atggtcgagg tgagccccac gttctgcttc actctcccca
      421 tctccccccc ctccccaccc ccaattttgt atttatttat tttttaatta ttttgtgcag
      481 cgatgggggc gggggggggg ggggggcgcg cgccaggcgg ggcggggcgg ggcgaggggc
      541 ggggcgggcg aggcggagag gtgcggcggc agccaatcag agcggcgcgc tccgaaagtt
      601 tccttttatg gcgaggcggc ggcggcggcg gccctataaa aagcgaagcg cgcggcgggc
      661 gggagtcgct gcgcgctgcc ttcgccccgt gccccgctcc gccgccgcct cgcgccgccc
      721 gccccggctc tgactgaccg cgttactccc acaggtgagc gggcgggacg gcccttctcc
      781 tccgggctgt aattagcgct tggtttaatg acggcttgtt tcttttctgt ggctgcgtga
      841 aagccttgag gggctccggg agggcccttt gtgcgggggg agcggctcgg ggggtgcgtg
      901 cgtgtgtgtg tgcgtgggga gcgccgcgtg cggctccgcg ctgcccggcg gctgtgagcg
      961 ctgcgggcgc ggcgcggggc tttgtgcgct ccgcagtgtg cgcgagggga gcgcggccgg
     1021 gggcggtgcc ccgcggtgcg gggggggctg cgaggggaac aaaggctgcg tgcggggtgt
     1081 gtgcgtgggg gggtgagcag ggggtgtggg cgcgtcggtc gggctgcaac cccccctgca
     1141 cccccctccc cgagttgctg agcacggccc ggcttcgggt gcggggctcc gtacggggcg
     1201 tggcgcgggg ctcgccgtgc cgggcggggg gtggcggcag gtgggggtgc cgggcggggc
     1261 ggggccgcct cgggccgggg agggctcggg ggaggggcgc ggcggccccc ggagcgccgg
     1321 cggctgtcga ggcgcggcga gccgcagcca ttgcctttta tggtaatcgt gcgagagggc
     1381 gcagggactt cctttgtccc aaatctgtgc ggagccgaaa tctgggaggc gccgccgcac
     1441 cccctctagc gggcgcgggg cgaagcggtg cggcgccggc aggaaggaaa tgggcgggga
     1501 gggccttcgt gcgtcgccgc gccgccgtcc ccttctccct ctccagcctc ggggctgtcc
     1561 gcggggggac ggctgccttc gggggggacg gggcagggcg gggttcggct tctggcgtgt
     1621 gaccggcggc tctagagcct ctgctaacca tgttcatgcc ttcttctttt tcctacagct
     1681 cctgggcaac gtgctggtta ttgtgctgtc tcatcatttt ggcaaagaat tcgcccttca
     1741 ccatgcccct caacgtgaac ttcaccaaca ggaactatga cctcgactac gactccgtac
     1801 agccctattt catctgcgac gaggaagaga atttctatca ccagcaacag cagagcgagc
     1861 tgcagccgcc cgcgcccagt gaggatatct ggaagaaatt cgagctgctt cccaccccgc
     1921 ccctgtcccc gagccgccgc tccgggctct gctctccatc ctatgttgcg gtcgctacgt
     1981 ccttctcccc aagggaagac gatgacggcg gcggtggcaa cttctccacc gccgatcagc
     2041 tggagatgat gaccgagtta cttggaggag acatggtgaa ccagagcttc atctgcgatc
     2101 ctgacgacga gaccttcatc aagaacatca tcatccagga ctgtatgtgg agcggtttct
     2161 cagccgctgc caagctggtc tcggagaagc tggcctccta ccaggctgcg cgcaaagaca
     2221 gcaccagcct gagccccgcc cgcgggcaca gcgtctgctc cacctccagc ctgtacctgc
     2281 aggacctcac cgccgccgcg tccgagtgca ttgacccctc agtggtcttt ccctacccgc
     2341 tcaacgacag cagctcgccc aaatcctgta cctcgtccga ttccacggcc ttctctcctt
     2401 cctcggactc gctgctgtcc tccgagtcct ccccacgggc cagccctgag cccctagtgc
     2461 tgcatgagga gacaccgccc accaccagca gcgactctga agaagagcaa gaagatgagg
     2521 aagaaattga tgtggtgtct gtggagaaga ggcaaacccc tgccaagagg tcggagtcgg
     2581 gctcatctcc atcccgaggc cacagcaaac ctccgcacag cccactggtc ctcaagaggt
     2641 gccacgtctc cactcaccag cacaactacg ccgcaccccc ctccacaagg aaggactatc
     2701 cagctgccaa gagggccaag ttggacagtg gcagggtcct gaagcagatc agcaacaacc
     2761 gcaagtgctc cagccccagg tcctcagaca cggaggaaaa cgacaagagg cggacacaca
     2821 acgtcttgga acgtcagagg aggaacgagc tgaagcgcag cttttttgcc ctgcgtgacc
     2881 agatccctga attggaaaac aacgaaaagg cccccaaggt agtgatcctc aaaaaagcca
     2941 ccgcctacat cctgtccatt caagcagacg agcacaagct cacctctgaa aaggacttat
     3001 tgaggaaacg acgagaacag ttgaaacaca aactcgaaca gcttcgaaac tctggtgcat
     3061 aaaagggcga attcactcct caggtgcagg ctgcctatca gaaggtggtg gctggtgtgg
     3121 ccaatgccct ggctcacaaa taccactgag atctttttcc ctctgccaaa aattatgggg
     3181 acatcatgaa gccccttgag catctgactt ctggctaata aaggaaattt attttcattg
     3241 caatagtgtg ttggaatttt ttgtgtctct cactcggaag gacatatggg agggcaaatc
     3301 atttaaaaca tcagaatgag tatttggttt agagtttggc aacatatgcc catatgctgg
     3361 ctgccatgaa caaaggttgg ctataaagag gtcatcagta tatgaaacag ccccctgctg
     3421 tccattcctt attccataga aaagccttga cttgaggtta gatttttttt atattttgtt
     3481 ttgtgttatt tttttcttta acatccctaa aattttcctt acatgtttta ctagccagat
     3541 ttttcctcct ctcctgacta ctcccagtca tagctgtccc tcttctctta tggagatccc
     3601 tcgacctgca gcccaagctt ggcgtaatca tggtcatagc tgtttcctgt gtgaaattgt
     3661 tatccgctca caattccaca caacatacga gccggaagca taaagtgtaa agcctggggt
     3721 gcctaatgag tgagctaact cacattaatt gcgttgcgct cactgcccgc tttccagtcg
     3781 ggaaacctgt cgtgccagcg gatccgcatc tcaattagtc agcaaccata gtcccgcccc
     3841 taactccgcc catcccgccc ctaactccgc ccagttccgc ccattctccg ccccatggct
     3901 gactaatttt ttttatttat gcagaggccg aggccgcctc ggcctctgag ctattccaga
     3961 agtagtgagg aggctttttt ggaggcctag gcttttgcaa aaagctaact tgtttattgc
     4021 agcttataat ggttacaaat aaagcaatag catcacaaat ttcacaaata aagcattttt
     4081 ttcactgcat tctagttgtg gtttgtccaa actcatcaat gtatcttatc atgtctggat
     4141 ccgctgcatt aatgaatcgg ccaacgcgcg gggagaggcg gtttgcgtat tgggcgctct
     4201 tccgcttcct cgctcactga ctcgctgcgc tcggtcgttc ggctgcggcg agcggtatca
     4261 gctcactcaa aggcggtaat acggttatcc acagaatcag gggataacgc aggaaagaac
     4321 atgtgagcaa aaggccagca aaaggccagg aaccgtaaaa aggccgcgtt gctggcgttt
     4381 ttccataggc tccgcccccc tgacgagcat cacaaaaatc gacgctcaag tcagaggtgg
     4441 cgaaacccga caggactata aagataccag gcgtttcccc ctggaagctc cctcgtgcgc
     4501 tctcctgttc cgaccctgcc gcttaccgga tacctgtccg cctttctccc ttcgggaagc
     4561 gtggcgcttt ctcatagctc acgctgtagg tatctcagtt cggtgtaggt cgttcgctcc
     4621 aagctgggct gtgtgcacga accccccgtt cagcccgacc gctgcgcctt atccggtaac
     4681 tatcgtcttg agtccaaccc ggtaagacac gacttatcgc cactggcagc agccactggt
     4741 aacaggatta gcagagcgag gtatgtaggc ggtgctacag agttcttgaa gtggtggcct
     4801 aactacggct acactagaag aacagtattt ggtatctgcg ctctgctgaa gccagttacc
     4861 ttcggaaaaa gagttggtag ctcttgatcc ggcaaacaaa ccaccgctgg tagcggtggt
     4921 ttttttgttt gcaagcagca gattacgcgc agaaaaaaag gatctcaaga agatcctttg
     4981 atcttttcta cggggtctga cgctcagtgg aacgaaaact cacgttaagg gattttggtc
     5041 atgagattat caaaaaggat cttcacctag atccttttaa attaaaaatg aagttttaaa
     5101 tcaatctaaa gtatatatga gtaaacttgg tctgacagtt accaatgctt aatcagtgag
     5161 gcacctatct cagcgatctg tctatttcgt tcatccatag ttgcctgact ccccgtcgtg
     5221 tagataacta cgatacggga gggcttacca tctggcccca gtgctgcaat gataccgcga
     5281 gacccacgct caccggctcc agatttatca gcaataaacc agccagccgg aagggccgag
     5341 cgcagaagtg gtcctgcaac tttatccgcc tccatccagt ctattaattg ttgccgggaa
     5401 gctagagtaa gtagttcgcc agttaatagt ttgcgcaacg ttgttgccat tgctacaggc
     5461 atcgtggtgt cacgctcgtc gtttggtatg gcttcattca gctccggttc ccaacgatca
     5521 aggcgagtta catgatcccc catgttgtgc aaaaaagcgg ttagctcctt cggtcctccg
     5581 atcgttgtca gaagtaagtt ggccgcagtg ttatcactca tggttatggc agcactgcat
     5641 aattctctta ctgtcatgcc atccgtaaga tgcttttctg tgactggtga gtactcaacc
     5701 aagtcattct gagaatagtg tatgcggcga ccgagttgct cttgcccggc gtcaatacgg
     5761 gataataccg cgccacatag cagaacttta aaagtgctca tcattggaaa acgttcttcg
     5821 gggcgaaaac tctcaaggat cttaccgctg ttgagatcca gttcgatgta acccactcgt
     5881 gcacccaact gatcttcagc atcttttact ttcaccagcg tttctgggtg agcaaaaaca
     5941 ggaaggcaaa atgccgcaaa aaagggaata agggcgacac ggaaatgttg aatactcata
     6001 ctcttccttt ttcaatatta ttgaagcatt tatcagggtt attgtctcat gagcggatac
     6061 atatttgaat gtatttagaa aaataaacaa ataggggttc cgcgcacatt tccccgaaaa
     6121 gtgccacctg g
//
