Features (pLannotate 1.2.2; 18 found; start..end, strand, type, name):
      4..383     +  enhancer       CMV enhancer: human cytomegalovirus immediate early enhancer
    385..662     +  promoter       chicken β-actin promoter: No description available
    663..1679    +  intron         chimeric intron: chimera between introns from chicken β-actin and rabbit β-globin
   1677..1754    +  CDS            HBB (fragment): HBB_LEPEU - Experimental evidence at protein level: Swiss-Prot protein existence level 1. Involved in oxygen transport from the lung to the various peripheral tissues. From Lepus europaeus (European hare).
   1744..3060    +  CDS            Myc: MYC_MOUSE - Experimental evidence at protein level: Swiss-Prot protein existence level 1. Transcription factor that binds DNA in a non-specific manner, yet also specifically recognizes the core sequence 5'-CAC[GA]TG-3'. Activates the transcription of growth-related genes. Binds to the VEGFA promoter, promoting VEGFA production and subsequent sprouting angiogenesis. Regulator of somatic reprogramming, controls self-renewal of embryonic stem cells. Functions with TAF6L to activate target gene expression through RNA polymerase II pause release (PubMed:31005419). From Mus musculus (Mouse).
   3070..3147    +  CDS            HBB (fragment): HBB_PONPY - Experimental evidence at transcript level: Swiss-Prot protein existence level 2. Involved in oxygen transport from the lung to the various peripheral tissues. From Pongo pygmaeus (Bornean orangutan).
   3218..3273    +  polyA_signal   β-globin poly(A) signal: rabbit β-globin polyadenylation signal (Gil and Proudfoot, 1987)
   3658..3674    -  protein_bind   lac operator: The lac repressor binds to the lac operator to inhibit transcription in E. coli. This inhibition can be relieved by adding lactose or isopropyl-β-D-thiogalactopyranoside (IPTG). lac repressor encoded by lacI
   3682..3712    -  promoter       lac promoter: promoter for the E. coli lac operon
   3727..3748    -  protein_bind   CAP binding site: CAP binding activates transcription in the presence of cAMP. E. coli catabolite activator protein
   3761..3800    -  CDS            lacI (fragment): lac repressor; lacI; The lac repressor binds to the lac operator to inhibit transcription in E. coli. This inhibition can be relieved by adding lactose or isopropyl-β-D-thiogalactopyranoside (IPTG).
   3807..3829    +  promoter       SV40 promoter (fragment): SV40 enhancer and early promoter
   3853..3988    +  rep_origin     SV40 ori: SV40 origin of replication
   4008..4142    +  polyA_signal   SV40 poly(A) signal: SV40 polyadenylation signal
   4144..4198    -  CDS            lacI (fragment): lac repressor; lacI; The lac repressor binds to the lac operator to inhibit transcription in E. coli. This inhibition can be relieved by adding lactose or isopropyl-β-D-thiogalactopyranoside (IPTG).
   4381..4969    -  rep_origin     ori: high-copy-number ColE1/pMB1/pBR322/pUC origin of replication
   5140..6000    -  CDS            AmpR: β-lactamase; bla; confers resistance to ampicillin, carbenicillin, and related antibiotics
   6001..6105    -  promoter       AmpR promoter: bla
>Addgene plasmid #19772 | pCX-cMyc | addgene full sequence | sequence record 467314 | Addgene NGS Result
GTCGACATTGATTATTGACTAGTTATTAATAGTAATCAATTACGGGGTCATTAGTTCATAGCCCATATAT
GGAGTTCCGCGTTACATAACTTACGGTAAATGGCCCGCCTGGCTGACCGCCCAACGACCCCCGCCCATTG
ACGTCAATAATGACGTATGTTCCCATAGTAACGCCAATAGGGACTTTCCATTGACGTCAATGGGTGGAGT
ATTTACGGTAAACTGCCCACTTGGCAGTACATCAAGTGTATCATATGCCAAGTACGCCCCCTATTGACGT
CAATGACGGTAAATGGCCCGCCTGGCATTATGCCCAGTACATGACCTTATGGGACTTTCCTACTTGGCAG
TACATCTACGTATTAGTCATCGCTATTACCATGGTCGAGGTGAGCCCCACGTTCTGCTTCACTCTCCCCA
TCTCCCCCCCCTCCCCACCCCCAATTTTGTATTTATTTATTTTTTAATTATTTTGTGCAGCGATGGGGGC
GGGGGGGGGGGGGGGGCGCGCGCCAGGCGGGGCGGGGCGGGGCGAGGGGCGGGGCGGGGCGAGGCGGAGA
GGTGCGGCGGCAGCCAATCAGAGCGGCGCGCTCCGAAAGTTTCCTTTTATGGCGAGGCGGCGGCGGCGGC
GGCCCTATAAAAAGCGAAGCGCGCGGCGGGCGGGAGTCGCTGCGCGCTGCCTTCGCCCCGTGCCCCGCTC
CGCCGCCGCCTCGCGCCGCCCGCCCCGGCTCTGACTGACCGCGTTACTCCCACAGGTGAGCGGGCGGGAC
GGCCCTTCTCCTCCGGGCTGTAATTAGCGCTTGGTTTAATGACGGCTTGTTTCTTTTCTGTGGCTGCGTG
AAAGCCTTGAGGGGCTCCGGGAGGGCCCTTTGTGCGGGGGGAGCGGCTCGGGGGGTGCGTGCGTGTGTGT
GTGCGTGGGGAGCGCCGCGTGCGGCTCCGCGCTGCCCGGCGGCTGTGAGCGCTGCGGGCGCGGCGCGGGG
CTTTGTGCGCTCCGCAGTGTGCGCGAGGGGAGCGCGGCCGGGGGCGGTGCCCCGCGGTGCGGGGGGGGCT
GCGAGGGGAACAAAGGCTGCGTGCGGGGTGTGTGCGTGGGGGGGTGAGCAGGGGGTGTGGGCGCGTCGGT
CGGGCTGCAACCCCCCCTGCACCCCCCTCCCCGAGTTGCTGAGCACGGCCCGGCTTCGGGTGCGGGGCTC
CGTACGGGGCGTGGCGCGGGGCTCGCCGTGCCGGGCGGGGGGTGGCGGCAGGTGGGGGTGCCGGGCGGGG
CGGGGCCGCCTCGGGCCGGGGAGGGCTCGGGGGAGGGGCGCGGCGGCCCCCGGAGCGCCGGCGGCTGTCG
AGGCGCGGCGAGCCGCAGCCATTGCCTTTTATGGTAATCGTGCGAGAGGGCGCAGGGACTTCCTTTGTCC
CAAATCTGTGCGGAGCCGAAATCTGGGAGGCGCCGCCGCACCCCCTCTAGCGGGCGCGGGGCGAAGCGGT
GCGGCGCCGGCAGGAAGGAAATGGGCGGGGAGGGCCTTCGTGCGTCGCCGCGCCGCCGTCCCCTTCTCCC
TCTCCAGCCTCGGGGCTGTCCGCGGGGGGACGGCTGCCTTCGGGGGGGACGGGGCAGGGCGGGGTTCGGC
TTCTGGCGTGTGACCGGCGGCTCTAGAGCCTCTGCTAACCATGTTCATGCCTTCTTCTTTTTCCTACAGC
TCCTGGGCAACGTGCTGGTTATTGTGCTGTCTCATCATTTTGGCAAAGAATTCGCCCTTCACCATGCCCC
TCAACGTGAACTTCACCAACAGGAACTATGACCTCGACTACGACTCCGTACAGCCCTATTTCATCTGCGA
CGAGGAAGAGAATTTCTATCACCAGCAACAGCAGAGCGAGCTGCAGCCGCCCGCGCCCAGTGAGGATATC
TGGAAGAAATTCGAGCTGCTTCCCACCCCGCCCCTGTCCCCGAGCCGCCGCTCCGGGCTCTGCTCTCCAT
CCTATGTTGCGGTCGCTACGTCCTTCTCCCCAAGGGAAGACGATGACGGCGGCGGTGGCAACTTCTCCAC
CGCCGATCAGCTGGAGATGATGACCGAGTTACTTGGAGGAGACATGGTGAACCAGAGCTTCATCTGCGAT
CCTGACGACGAGACCTTCATCAAGAACATCATCATCCAGGACTGTATGTGGAGCGGTTTCTCAGCCGCTG
CCAAGCTGGTCTCGGAGAAGCTGGCCTCCTACCAGGCTGCGCGCAAAGACAGCACCAGCCTGAGCCCCGC
CCGCGGGCACAGCGTCTGCTCCACCTCCAGCCTGTACCTGCAGGACCTCACCGCCGCCGCGTCCGAGTGC
ATTGACCCCTCAGTGGTCTTTCCCTACCCGCTCAACGACAGCAGCTCGCCCAAATCCTGTACCTCGTCCG
ATTCCACGGCCTTCTCTCCTTCCTCGGACTCGCTGCTGTCCTCCGAGTCCTCCCCACGGGCCAGCCCTGA
GCCCCTAGTGCTGCATGAGGAGACACCGCCCACCACCAGCAGCGACTCTGAAGAAGAGCAAGAAGATGAG
GAAGAAATTGATGTGGTGTCTGTGGAGAAGAGGCAAACCCCTGCCAAGAGGTCGGAGTCGGGCTCATCTC
CATCCCGAGGCCACAGCAAACCTCCGCACAGCCCACTGGTCCTCAAGAGGTGCCACGTCTCCACTCACCA
GCACAACTACGCCGCACCCCCCTCCACAAGGAAGGACTATCCAGCTGCCAAGAGGGCCAAGTTGGACAGT
GGCAGGGTCCTGAAGCAGATCAGCAACAACCGCAAGTGCTCCAGCCCCAGGTCCTCAGACACGGAGGAAA
ACGACAAGAGGCGGACACACAACGTCTTGGAACGTCAGAGGAGGAACGAGCTGAAGCGCAGCTTTTTTGC
CCTGCGTGACCAGATCCCTGAATTGGAAAACAACGAAAAGGCCCCCAAGGTAGTGATCCTCAAAAAAGCC
ACCGCCTACATCCTGTCCATTCAAGCAGACGAGCACAAGCTCACCTCTGAAAAGGACTTATTGAGGAAAC
GACGAGAACAGTTGAAACACAAACTCGAACAGCTTCGAAACTCTGGTGCATAAAAGGGCGAATTCACTCC
TCAGGTGCAGGCTGCCTATCAGAAGGTGGTGGCTGGTGTGGCCAATGCCCTGGCTCACAAATACCACTGA
GATCTTTTTCCCTCTGCCAAAAATTATGGGGACATCATGAAGCCCCTTGAGCATCTGACTTCTGGCTAAT
AAAGGAAATTTATTTTCATTGCAATAGTGTGTTGGAATTTTTTGTGTCTCTCACTCGGAAGGACATATGG
GAGGGCAAATCATTTAAAACATCAGAATGAGTATTTGGTTTAGAGTTTGGCAACATATGCCCATATGCTG
GCTGCCATGAACAAAGGTTGGCTATAAAGAGGTCATCAGTATATGAAACAGCCCCCTGCTGTCCATTCCT
TATTCCATAGAAAAGCCTTGACTTGAGGTTAGATTTTTTTTATATTTTGTTTTGTGTTATTTTTTTCTTT
AACATCCCTAAAATTTTCCTTACATGTTTTACTAGCCAGATTTTTCCTCCTCTCCTGACTACTCCCAGTC
ATAGCTGTCCCTCTTCTCTTATGGAGATCCCTCGACCTGCAGCCCAAGCTTGGCGTAATCATGGTCATAG
CTGTTTCCTGTGTGAAATTGTTATCCGCTCACAATTCCACACAACATACGAGCCGGAAGCATAAAGTGTA
AAGCCTGGGGTGCCTAATGAGTGAGCTAACTCACATTAATTGCGTTGCGCTCACTGCCCGCTTTCCAGTC
GGGAAACCTGTCGTGCCAGCGGATCCGCATCTCAATTAGTCAGCAACCATAGTCCCGCCCCTAACTCCGC
CCATCCCGCCCCTAACTCCGCCCAGTTCCGCCCATTCTCCGCCCCATGGCTGACTAATTTTTTTTATTTA
TGCAGAGGCCGAGGCCGCCTCGGCCTCTGAGCTATTCCAGAAGTAGTGAGGAGGCTTTTTTGGAGGCCTA
GGCTTTTGCAAAAAGCTAACTTGTTTATTGCAGCTTATAATGGTTACAAATAAAGCAATAGCATCACAAA
TTTCACAAATAAAGCATTTTTTTCACTGCATTCTAGTTGTGGTTTGTCCAAACTCATCAATGTATCTTAT
CATGTCTGGATCCGCTGCATTAATGAATCGGCCAACGCGCGGGGAGAGGCGGTTTGCGTATTGGGCGCTC
TTCCGCTTCCTCGCTCACTGACTCGCTGCGCTCGGTCGTTCGGCTGCGGCGAGCGGTATCAGCTCACTCA
AAGGCGGTAATACGGTTATCCACAGAATCAGGGGATAACGCAGGAAAGAACATGTGAGCAAAAGGCCAGC
AAAAGGCCAGGAACCGTAAAAAGGCCGCGTTGCTGGCGTTTTTCCATAGGCTCCGCCCCCCTGACGAGCA
TCACAAAAATCGACGCTCAAGTCAGAGGTGGCGAAACCCGACAGGACTATAAAGATACCAGGCGTTTCCC
CCTGGAAGCTCCCTCGTGCGCTCTCCTGTTCCGACCCTGCCGCTTACCGGATACCTGTCCGCCTTTCTCC
CTTCGGGAAGCGTGGCGCTTTCTCATAGCTCACGCTGTAGGTATCTCAGTTCGGTGTAGGTCGTTCGCTC
CAAGCTGGGCTGTGTGCACGAACCCCCCGTTCAGCCCGACCGCTGCGCCTTATCCGGTAACTATCGTCTT
GAGTCCAACCCGGTAAGACACGACTTATCGCCACTGGCAGCAGCCACTGGTAACAGGATTAGCAGAGCGA
GGTATGTAGGCGGTGCTACAGAGTTCTTGAAGTGGTGGCCTAACTACGGCTACACTAGAAGAACAGTATT
TGGTATCTGCGCTCTGCTGAAGCCAGTTACCTTCGGAAAAAGAGTTGGTAGCTCTTGATCCGGCAAACAA
ACCACCGCTGGTAGCGGTGGTTTTTTTGTTTGCAAGCAGCAGATTACGCGCAGAAAAAAAGGATCTCAAG
AAGATCCTTTGATCTTTTCTACGGGGTCTGACGCTCAGTGGAACGAAAACTCACGTTAAGGGATTTTGGT
CATGAGATTATCAAAAAGGATCTTCACCTAGATCCTTTTAAATTAAAAATGAAGTTTTAAATCAATCTAA
AGTATATATGAGTAAACTTGGTCTGACAGTTACCAATGCTTAATCAGTGAGGCACCTATCTCAGCGATCT
GTCTATTTCGTTCATCCATAGTTGCCTGACTCCCCGTCGTGTAGATAACTACGATACGGGAGGGCTTACC
ATCTGGCCCCAGTGCTGCAATGATACCGCGAGACCCACGCTCACCGGCTCCAGATTTATCAGCAATAAAC
CAGCCAGCCGGAAGGGCCGAGCGCAGAAGTGGTCCTGCAACTTTATCCGCCTCCATCCAGTCTATTAATT
GTTGCCGGGAAGCTAGAGTAAGTAGTTCGCCAGTTAATAGTTTGCGCAACGTTGTTGCCATTGCTACAGG
CATCGTGGTGTCACGCTCGTCGTTTGGTATGGCTTCATTCAGCTCCGGTTCCCAACGATCAAGGCGAGTT
ACATGATCCCCCATGTTGTGCAAAAAAGCGGTTAGCTCCTTCGGTCCTCCGATCGTTGTCAGAAGTAAGT
TGGCCGCAGTGTTATCACTCATGGTTATGGCAGCACTGCATAATTCTCTTACTGTCATGCCATCCGTAAG
ATGCTTTTCTGTGACTGGTGAGTACTCAACCAAGTCATTCTGAGAATAGTGTATGCGGCGACCGAGTTGC
TCTTGCCCGGCGTCAATACGGGATAATACCGCGCCACATAGCAGAACTTTAAAAGTGCTCATCATTGGAA
AACGTTCTTCGGGGCGAAAACTCTCAAGGATCTTACCGCTGTTGAGATCCAGTTCGATGTAACCCACTCG
TGCACCCAACTGATCTTCAGCATCTTTTACTTTCACCAGCGTTTCTGGGTGAGCAAAAACAGGAAGGCAA
AATGCCGCAAAAAAGGGAATAAGGGCGACACGGAAATGTTGAATACTCATACTCTTCCTTTTTCAATATT
ATTGAAGCATTTATCAGGGTTATTGTCTCATGAGCGGATACATATTTGAATGTATTTAGAAAAATAAACA
AATAGGGGTTCCGCGCACATTTCCCCGAAAAGTGCCACCTGG
