>Addgene plasmid #19772 | pCX-cMyc | addgene partial sequence | sequence record 25442 | 19772 with pCX-8097F 5'-GCGAGCCGCAGCCATTGCCTTTTA
TTCCTTTGTCCCAAATCTGTGCGGAGCCGAAATCTGGGAGGCGCCGCCGCACCCCCTCTAGCGGGCGCGG
GGCGAAGCGGTGCGGCGCCGGCAGGAAGGAAATGGGCGGGGAGGGCCTTCGTGCGTCGCCGCGCCGCCGT
CCCCTTCTCCCTCTCCAGCCTCGGGGCTGTCCGCGGGGGGACGGCTGCCTTCGGGGGGGACGGGGCAGGG
CGGGGTTCGGCTTCTGGCGTGTGACCGGCGGCTCTAGAGCCTCTGCTAACCATGTTCATGCCTTCTTCTT
TTTCCTACAGCTCCTGGGCAACGTGCTGGTTATTGTGCTGTCTCATCATTTTGGCAAAGAATTCGCCCTT
CACCATGCCCCTCAACGTGAACTTCACCAACAGGAACTATGACCTCGACTACGACTCCGTACAGCCCTAT
TTCATCTGCGACGAGGAAGAGAATTTCTATCACCAGCAACAGCAGAGCGAGCTGCAGCCGCCCGCGCCCA
GTGAGGATATCTGGAAGAAATTCGAGCTGCTTCCCACCCCGCCCCTGTCCCCGAGCCGCCGCTCCGGGCT
CTGCTCTCCATCCTATGTTGCGGTCGCTACGTCCTTCTCCCCAAGGGAAGACGATGACGGCGGCGGTGGC
AACTTCTCCACCGCCGATCANCTGGAGATGATGACCGAGTTACTTGGAGGANACATGGTGAACCANAGCT
TCATCTGCGATCCTGACGACGAGANCTTCTTCAAGAACATCATCNTCANGACTGTATGTGGAGCGGTTCT
CA
