>Addgene plasmid #19772 | pCX-cMyc Sequencing Result | analyzer sequence | sequence record 44363
CATAATTTTTGGCAGAGGGAAAAAGATCTCAGTGGTATTTGTGAGCCAGGGCATTGGCCACACCAGCCAC
CACCTTCTGATAGGCAGCCTGCACCTGAGGAGTGAATTCGCCCTTTTATGCACCAGAGTTTCGAAGCTGT
TCGAGTTTGTGTTTCAACTGTTCTCGTCGTTTCCTCAATAAGTCCTTTTCAGAGGTGAGCTTGTGCTCGT
CTGCTTGAATGGACAGGATGTAGGCGGTGGCTTTTTTGAGGATCACTACCTTGGGGGCCTTTTCGTTGTT
TTCCAATTCAGGGATCTGGTCACGCAGGGCAAAAAAGCTGCGCTTCAGCTCGTTCCTCCTCTGACGTTCC
AAGACGTTGTGTGTCCGCCTCTTGTCGTTTTCCTCCGTGTCTGAGGACCTGGGGCTGGAGCACTTGCGGT
TGTTGCTGATCTGCTTCAGGACCCTGCCACTGTCCAACTTGGCCCTCTTGGCAGCTGGATAGTCCTTCCT
TGTGGAGGGGGGTGCGGCGTAGTTGTGCTGGTGAGTGGAGACGTGGCACCTCTTGAGGACCAGTGGGCTG
TGCGGAGGTTTGCTGTGGCCTCGGGATGGAGATGAGCCCGACTCCGACCTCTTGGCAGGGGTTTGCCTCT
TCTCCACAGACACCACATCAATTTCTTCCTCATCTTCTTGCTCTTCTTCAGAGTCGCTGCTGGTGGTGGG
CGGTGTCTCCTCATGCAGCACTAGGGGCTCAGGGCTGGCCCGTGGGGAGGACTCGGAGGACAGCAGCGAG
TCCGAGGAAGGAGAGAAGGCCGTGGAATCGGACGAGGTACAGGATTTGGGCGAGCTGCTGTCGTT
